>Addgene plasmid #31025 | pFUS_B8 | depositor full sequence | sequence record 14209 | Author sequence
TTGATGCCTGGCAGTTCCCTACTCTCGCGTTAACGCTAGCATGGATGTTTTCCCAGTCACGACGTTGTAA
AACGACGGCCAGTCTTAAGCGTCTCATGGCCTGACCCCGGACCAAGTGGTGGCTATCGAGACCGGCGCCG
CTACAGGGCGCGTCCCATTCGCCATTCAGGCTGCGCAACTGTTGGGAAGGGCGATCGGTGCGGGCCTCTT
CGCTATTACGCCAGCTGGCGAAAGGGGGATGTGCTGCAAGGCGATTAAGTTGGGTAACGCCAGGGTTTTC
CCAGTCACGACGTTGTAAAACGACGGCCAGTGAGCGCGCGTAATACGACTCACTATAGGGCGAATTGGGT
ACCGGGCCCCCCCTCGAGGTCCTCCAGCTTTTGTTCCCTTTAGTGAGGGTTAATTGCGCGCTTGGCGTAA
TCATGGTCATAGCTGTTTCCTGTGTGAAATTGTTATCCGCTCACAATTCCACACAACATACGAGCCGGAA
GCATAAAGTGTAAAGCCTGGGGTGCCTAATGAGTGAGCTAACTCACATTAATTGCGTTGCGCTCACTGCC
CGCTTTCCACCGGTGGTCTCCTCGAAACGGTGCAGCGGCTGTTGCCGGTGCTGTGCCAGGACCATGGCCT
GACCCCGGACCAAGTGGTGGCTATCGAGACGTCTAGACCAGCCAGGACAGAAATGCCTCGACTTCGCTGC
TACCCAAGGTTGCCGGGTGACGCACACCGTGGAAACGGATGAAGGCACGAACCCAGTGGACATAAGCCTG
TTCGGTTCGTAAGCTGTAATGCAAGTAGCGTATGCGCTCACGCAACTGGTCCAGAACCTTGACCGAACGC
AGCGGTGGTAACGGCGCAGTGGCGGTTTTCATGGCTTGTTATGACTGTTTTTTTGGGGTACAGTCTATGC
CTCGGGCATCCAAGCAGCAAGCGCGTTACGCCGTGGGTCGATGTTTGATGTTATGGAGCAGCAACGATGT
TACGCAGCAGGGCAGTCGCCCTAAAACAAAGTTAAACATTATGAGGGAAGCGGTGATCGCCGAAGTATCG
ACTCAACTATCAGAGGTAGTTGGCGTCATCGAGCGCCATCTCGAACCGACGTTGCTGGCCGTACATTTGT
ACGGCTCCGCAGTGGATGGCGGCCTGAAGCCACACAGTGATATTGATTTGCTGGTTACGGTGACCGTAAG
GCTTGATGAAACAACGCGGCGAGCTTTGATCAACGACCTTTTGGAAACTTCGGCTTCCCCTGGAGAGAGC
GAGATTCTCCGCGCTGTAGAAGTCACCATTGTTGTGCACGACGACATCATTCCGTGGCGTTATCCAGCTA
AGCGCGAACTGCAATTTGGAGAATGGCAGCGCAATGACATTCTTGCAGGTATCTTCGAGCCAGCCACGAT
CGACATTGATCTGGCTATCTTGCTGACAAAAGCAAGAGAACATAGCGTTGCCTTGGTAGGTCCAGCGGCG
GAGGAACTCTTTGATCCGGTTCCTGAACAGGATCTATTTGAGGCGCTAAATGAAACCTTAACGCTATGGA
ACTCGCCGCCCGACTGGGCTGGCGATGAGCGAAATGTAGTGCTTACGTTGTCCCGCATTTGGTACAGCGC
AGTAACCGGCAAAATCGCGCCGAAGGATGTCGCTGCCGACTGGGCAATGGAGCGCCTGCCGGCCCAGTAT
CAGCCCGTCATACTTGAAGCTAGACAGGCTTATCTTGGACAAGAAGAAGATCGCTTGGCCTCGCGCGCAG
ATCAGTTGGAAGAATTTGTCCACTACGTGAAAGGCGAGATCACCAAGGTAGTCGGCAAATAACCCTCGAG
CCACCCATGACCAAAATCCCTTAACGTGAGTTACGCGTCGTTCCACTGAGCGTCAGACCCCGTAGAAAAG
ATCAAAGGATCTTCTTGAGATCCTTTTTTTCTGCGCGTAATCTGCTGCTTGCAAACAAAAAAACCACCGC
TACCAGCGGTGGTTTGTTTGCCGGATCAAGAGCTACCAACTCTTTTTCCGAAGGTAACTGGCTTCAGCAG
AGCGCAGATACCAAATACTGTCCTTCTAGTGTAGCCGTAGTTAGGCCACCACTTCAAGAACTCTGTAGCA
CCGCCTACATACCTCGCTCTGCTAATCCTGTTACCAGTGGCTGCTGCCAGTGGCGATAAGTCGTGTCTTA
CCGGGTTGGACTCAAGACGATAGTTACCGGATAAGGCGCAGCGGTCGGGCTGAACGGGGGGTTCGTGCAC
ACAGCCCAGCTTGGAGCGAACGACCTACACCGAACTGAGATACCTACAGCGTGAGCATTGAGAAAGCGCC
ACGCTTCCCGAAGGGAGAAAGGCGGACAGGTATCCGGTAAGCGGCAGGGTCGGAACAGGAGAGCGCACGA
GGGAGCTTCCAGGGGGAAACGCCTGGTATCTTTATAGTCCTGTCGGGTTTCGCCACCTCTGACTTGAGCG
TCGATTTTTGTGATGCTCGTCAGGGGGGCGGAGCCTATGGAAAAACGCCAGCAACGCGGCCTTTTTACGG
TTCCTGGCCTTTTGCTGGCCTTTTGCTCACATGTTCTTTCCTGCGTTATCCCCTGATTCTGTGGATAACC
GTATTACCGCCTTTGAGTGAGCTGATACCGCTCGCCGCAGCCGAACGACCGAGCGCAGCGAGTCAGTGAG
CGAGGAAGCGGAAGAGCGCCCAATACGCAAACCGCCTCTCCCCGCGCGTTGGCCGATTCATTAATGCAGC
TGGCACGACAGGTTTCCCGACTGGAAAGCGGGCAGTGAGCGCAACGCAATTAATACGCGTACCGCTAGCC
AGGAAGAGTTTGTAGAAACGCAAAAAGGCCATCCGTCAGGATGGCCTTCTGCTTAGTTTGATGCCTGGCA
GTTTATGGCGGGCGTCCTGCCCGCCACCCTCCGGGCCGTTGCTTCACAACGTTCAAATCCGCTCCCGGCG
GATTTGTCCTACTCAGGAGAGCGTTCACCGACAAACAACAGATAAAACGAAAGGCCCAGTCTTCCGACTG
AGCCTTTCGTTTTAT
Features (pLannotate 1.2.2; 16 found; start..end, strand, type, name):
     47..83      -  CDS            lacZα (fragment): LacZα fragment of β-galactosidase; lacZ fragment
    135..153     -  rep_origin     f1 ori (fragment): f1 bacteriophage origin of replication; arrow indicates direction of (+) strand synthesis
    158..313     -  CDS            lacZα (fragment): LacZα fragment of β-galactosidase; lacZ fragment
    321..339     +  promoter       T7 promoter: promoter for bacteriophage T7 RNA polymerase
    348..371     -  misc_feature   MCS (fragment): pBluescript multiple cloning site
    387..405     -  promoter       T3 promoter: promoter for bacteriophage T3 RNA polymerase
    450..466     -  protein_bind   lac operator: The lac repressor binds to the lac operator to inhibit transcription in E. coli. This inhibition can be relieved by adding lactose or isopropyl-β-D-thiogalactopyranoside (IPTG). lac repressor encoded by lacI
    474..504     -  promoter       lac promoter: promoter for the E. coli lac operon
    519..540     -  protein_bind   CAP binding site: CAP binding activates transcription in the presence of cAMP. E. coli catabolite activator protein
    759..782     +  promoter       Pc promoter (fragment): intI1 (promoter lies within the coding sequence); class 1 integron promoter
    958..1014    +  CDS            GmR (fragment): gentamycin acetyltransferase; aacC1; confers resistance to gentamycin
   1021..1812    +  CDS            SmR: aminoglycoside adenylyltransferase (Murphy, 1985); aadA; confers resistance to spectinomycin and streptomycin
   1905..2493    +  rep_origin     ori: high-copy-number ColE1/pMB1/pBR322/pUC origin of replication
   2676..2768    +  CDS            lacI (fragment): lac repressor; lacI; The lac repressor binds to the lac operator to inhibit transcription in E. coli. This inhibition can be relieved by adding lactose or isopropyl-β-D-thiogalactopyranoside (IPTG).
   2823..2850    -  terminator     rrnB T2 terminator: transcription terminator T2 from the E. coli rrnB gene
   2982..3025    +  terminator     rrnB T1 terminator: Escherichia coli rrnB; transcription terminator T1 from the E. coli rrnB gene
