[The description below was written by a language model from this plasmid's Addgene catalogue record and pLannotate feature annotations shown in this document.]
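Description:
pFUS_B8 is a small, high-copy bacterial cloning vector built on the Invitrogen pCR8 backbone. It serves as an intermediate array plasmid in a Golden Gate system for assembling custom TALENs and other TAL effector-based DNA-targeting constructs. It replicates in E. coli from a ColE1/pUC-type origin and is selected with spectinomycin through the aadA (SmR) aminoglycoside adenylyltransferase gene. This gene appears to be driven by a fragment of the class 1 integron Pc promoter annotated upstream of it. The rrnB T1 and T2 transcription terminators from the backbone flank the cloning region and insulate it from read-through transcription.

The payload is a 459 bp cassette placed between AflII and XbaI sites, both of which are retained, and described in the record as LacZ plus BsaI restriction sites. The feature table agrees with this description. It shows a lacZα coding segment under a lac promoter with its operator and CAP binding site, along with T7 and T3 promoters and a remnant of a pBluescript-type polylinker, which suggests the cassette came from a pBluescript-like vector. BsaI is a type IIS enzyme that cuts outside its recognition site. Digestion therefore releases the lacZα stuffer and leaves defined overhangs into which an ordered set of TAL repeat modules can be ligated in a single reaction. Loss of lacZα then allows blue/white screening for recombinant clones.

The record does not spell out what "B8" means, though the name suggests a vector meant to accept a specific number of repeat modules in the second part of an array. The short f1 ori, GmR and lacI annotations are fragments rather than functional elements. The annotated sequence is 3,025 nt, slightly longer than the sum of the listed backbone and insert sizes.
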