Addgene plasmid #31025: pFUS_B8
Depositing lab: Adam Bogdanove & Daniel Voytas. Depositing organization: University of Minnesota. Publication: Efficient design and assembly of custom TALEN and other TAL effector-based constructs for DNA targeting. Cermak T, Doyle EL, Christian M, Wang L, Zhang Y, Schmidt C, Baller JA, Somia NV, Bogdanove AJ, Voytas DF. Nucleic Acids Res. 2011 Jul;39(12):e82. doi: 10.1093/nar/gkr218 PubMed 21493687.
Backbone
  Vector backbone: pCR8
  Backbone manufacturer: Invitrogen
  Backbone size w/o insert (bp): 2447
Growth in bacteria
  Bacterial resistance: Spectinomycin, 50 μg/mL
  Growth temperature: 37°C
  Growth strain: DH5alpha
  Growth instructions: DH10B/LB+antibiotics
  Copy number: High Copy
Gene/Insert
  Gene/Insert name: LacZ + BsaI restriction sites
  Insert size (bp): 459
  Cloning method: Restriction Enzyme; 5′ cloning site AflII (not destroyed); 3′ cloning site XbaI (not destroyed)
  Sequencing primers: 5′ pCR8_F1 (ttgatgcctggcagttccct); 3′ pCR8_R1 (cgaaccgaacaggcttatgt)
Terms and licenses: Academic/Nonprofit Terms; Industry Terms: Not Available to Industry
How to cite: pFUS_B8 was a gift from Adam Bogdanove & Daniel Voytas (Addgene plasmid # 31025 ; http://n2t.net/addgene:31025 ; RRID:Addgene_31025)
