>Addgene plasmid #31025 | pFUS_B8 | addgene partial sequence | sequence record 35559 | 31025 with pCR8_F1 (ttgatgcctggcagttccct)
CCAGTCACGACGTTGTAAAACGACGGCCAGTCTTAAGCGTCTCATGGCCTGACCCCGGACCAAGTGGTGG
CTATCGAGACCGGCGCCGCTACAGGGCGCGTCCCATTCGCCATTCAGGCTGCGCAACTGTTGGGAAGGGC
GATCGGTGCGGGCCTCTTCGCTATTACGCCAGCTGGCGAAAGGGGGATGTGCTGCAAGGCGATTAAGTTG
GGTAACGCCAGGGTTTTCCCAGTCACGACGTTGTAAAACGACGGCCAGTGAGCGCGCGTAATACGACTCA
CTATAGGGCGAATTGGGTACCGGGCCCCCCCTCGAGGTCCTCCAGCTTTTGTTCCCTTTAGTGAGGGTTA
ATTGCGCGCTTGGCGTAATCATGGTCATAGCTGTTTCCTGTGTGAAATTGTTATCCGCTCACAATTCCAC
ACAACATACGAGCCGGAAGCATAAAGTGTAAAGCCTGGGGTGCCTAATGAGTGAGCTAACTCACATTAAT
TGCGTTGCGCTCACTGCCCGCTTTCCACCGGTGGTCTCCTCGAAACGGTGCAGCGGCTGTTGCCGGTGCT
GTGCCAGGACCATGGCCTGACCCCGGACCAAGTGGTGGCTATCGAGACGTCTAGACCAGCCAGGACAGAA
ATGCCTCGACTTCGCTGCTACCCAAGGTTGCCGGGTGACGCACACCGTGGAAACGGATGAAGGCACGAAC
CCAGTGGACATAAGCCTGTTCGGTTCGTAAGCTGTAATGCAAGTAGCGTATGCGCTCACGCAACTGGTCC
AGAACCTTGACCGAACGCAGCGGTGGTAACGGCGC
